>Addgene plasmid #35521 | pcDNA3/Myc-DNMT3A | addgene full sequence | sequence record 241996 | Addgene NGS Result
GACGGATCGGGAGATCTCCCGATCCCCTATGGTGCACTCTCAGTACAATCTGCTCTGATGCCGCATAGTT
AAGCCAGTATCTGCTCCCTGCTTGTGTGTTGGAGGTCGCTGAGTAGTGCGCGAGCAAAATTTAAGCTACA
ACAAGGCAAGGCTTGACCGACAATTGCATGAAGAATCTGCTTAGGGTTAGGCGTTTTGCGCTGCTTCGCG
ATGTACGGGCCAGATATACGCGTTGACATTGATTATTGACTAGTTATTAATAGTAATCAATTACGGGGTC
ATTAGTTCATAGCCCATATATGGAGTTCCGCGTTACATAACTTACGGTAAATGGCCCGCCTGGCTGACCG
CCCAACGACCCCCGCCCATTGACGTCAATAATGACGTATGTTCCCATAGTAACGCCAATAGGGACTTTCC
ATTGACGTCAATGGGTGGAGTATTTACGGTAAACTGCCCACTTGGCAGTACATCAAGTGTATCATATGCC
AAGTACGCCCCCTATTGACGTCAATGACGGTAAATGGCCCGCCTGGCATTATGCCCAGTACATGACCTTA
TGGGACTTTCCTACTTGGCAGTACATCTACGTATTAGTCATCGCTATTACCATGGTGATGCGGTTTTGGC
AGTACATCAATGGGCGTGGATAGCGGTTTGACTCACGGGGATTTCCAAGTCTCCACCCCATTGACGTCAA
TGGGAGTTTGTTTTGGCACCAAAATCAACGGGACTTTCCAAAATGTCGTAACAACTCCGCCCCATTGACG
CAAATGGGCGGTAGGCGTGTACGGTGGGAGGTCTATATAAGCAGAGCTCTCTGGCTAACTAGAGAACCCA
CTGCTTACTGGCTTATCGAAATTAATACGACTCACTATAGGGAGACCCAAGCTTGCCACCATGGAGCAGA
AGCTGATCTCAGAGGAGGACCTGGAATTCATGCCCGCCATGCCCTCCAGCGGCCCCGGGGACACCAGCAG
CTCTGCTGCGGAGCGGGAGGAGGACCGAAAGGACGGAGAGGAGCAGGAGGAGCCGCGTGGCAAGGAGGAG
CGCCAAGAGCCCAGCACCACGGCACGGAAGGTGGGGCGGCCTGGGAGGAAGCGCAAGCACCCCCCGGTGG
AAAGCGGTGACACGCCAAAGGACCCTGCGGTGATCTCCAAGTCCCCATCCATGGCCCAGGACTCAGGCGC
CTCAGAGCTATTACCCAATGGGGACTTGGAGAAGCGGAGTGAGCCCCAGCCAGAGGAGGGGAGCCCTGCT
GGGGGGCAGAAGGGCGGGGCCCCAGCAGAGGGAGAGGGTGCAGCTGAGACCCTGCCTGAAGCCTCAAGAG
CAGTGGAAAATGGCTGCTGCACCCCCAAGGAGGGCCGAGGAGCCCCTGCAGAAGCGGGCAAAGAACAGAA
GGAGACCAACATCGAATCCATGAAAATGGAGGGCTCCCGGGGCCGGCTGCGGGGTGGCTTGGGCTGGGAG
TCCAGCCTCCGTCAGCGGCCCATGCCGAGGCTCACCTTCCAGGCGGGGGACCCCTACTACATCAGCAAGC
GCAAGCGGGACGAGTGGCTGGCACGCTGGAAAAGGGAGGCTGAGAAGAAAGCCAAGGTCATTGCAGGA
[2067 nt withheld, positions 1609-3675]
TAAGGATCCGCGGCCGCTCGAGCATGCATCTAGAGGGCCCTATTCTATAGTGTCACCTAAATGCTAGAGC
TCGCTGATCAGCCTCGACTGTGCCTTCTAGTTGCCAGCCATCTGTTGTTTGCCCCTCCCCCGTGCCTTCC
TTGACCCTGGAAGGTGCCACTCCCACTGTCCTTTCCTAATAAAATGAGGAAATTGCATCGCATTGTCTGA
GTAGGTGTCATTCTATTCTGGGGGGTGGGGTGGGGCAGGACAGCAAGGGGGAGGATTGGGAAGACAATAG
CAGGCATGCTGGGGATGCGGTGGGCTCTATGGCTTCTGAGGCGGAAAGAACCAGCTGGGGCTCTAGGGGG
TATCCCC
[124 nt withheld, positions 4033-4156]
C
[91 nt withheld, positions 4158-4248]
A
[49 nt withheld, positions 4250-4298]
CCTTTGACGTTGGAGTCCACGTTCTTT
[37 nt withheld, positions 4326-4362]
ACCCTATCTCGGTCTATTCTTTTGATTTATAAGGGATTTTGCCGATTTCGGCCTATTGGTTAAAAAATGA
GCTGATTTAACAAAAATTTAACGCGAATTAATTCTGTGGAATGTGTGTCAGTTAGGGTGTGGAAAGTCCC
CAGGCTCCCCAGCAGGCAGAAGTATGCAAAGCATGCATCTCAATTAGTCAGCAACCAGGTGTGGAAAGTC
CCCAGGCTCCCCAGCAGGCAGAAGTATGCAAAGCATGCATCTCAATTAGTCAGCAACCATAGTCCCGCCC
CTAACTCCGCCCATCCCGCCCCTAACTCCGCCCAGTTCCGCCCATTCTCCGCCCCATGGCTGACTAATTT
TTTTTATTTATGCAGAGGCCGAGGCCGCCTCTGCCTCTGAGCTATTCCAGAAGTAGTGAGGAGGCTTTTT
TGGAGGCCTAGGCTTTTGCAAAAAGCTCCCGGGAGCTTGTATATCCATTTTCGGATCTGATCAAGAGACA
GGATGAGGATCGTTTCGCATGATTGAACAAGATGGATTGCACGCAGGTTCTCCGGCCGCTTGGGTGGAGA
GGCTATTCGGCTATGACTGGGCACAACAGACAATCGGCTGCTCTGATGCCGCCGTGTTCCGGCTGTCAGC
GCAGGGGCGCCCGGTTCTTTTTGTCAAGACCGACCTGTCCGGTGCCCTGAATGAACTGCAGGACGAGGCA
GCGCGGCTATCGTGGCTGGCCACGACGGGCGTTCCTTGCGCAGCTGTGCTCGACGTTGTCACTGAAGCGG
GAAGGGACTGGCTGCTATTGGGCGAAGTGCCGGGGCAGGATCTCCTGTCATCTCACCTTGCTCCTGCCGA
GAAAGTATCCATCATGGCTGATGCAATGCGGCGGCTGCATACGCTTGATCCGGCTACCTGCCCATTCGAC
CACCAAGCGAAACATCGCATCGAGCGAGCACGTACTCGGATGGAAGCCGGTCTTGTCGATCAGGATGATC
TGGACGAAGAGCATCAGGGGCTCGCGCCAGCCGAACTGTTCGCCAGGCTCAAGGCGCGCATGCCCGACGG
CGAGGATCTCGTCGTGACCCATGGCGATGCCTGCTTGCCGAATATCATGGTGGAAAATGGCCGCTTTTCT
GGATTCATCGACTGTGGCCGGCTGGGTGTGGCGGACCGCTATCAGGACATAGCGTTGGCTACCCGTGATA
TTGCTGAAGAGCTTGGCGGCGAATGGGCTGACCGCTTCCTCGTGCTTTACGGTATCGCCGCTCCCGATTC
GCAGCGCATCGCCTTCTATCGCCTTCTTGACGAGTTCTTCTGAGCGGGACTCTGGGGTTCGAAATGACCG
ACCAAGCGACGCCCAACCTGCCATCACGAGATTTCGATTCCACCGCCGCCTTCTATGAAAGGTTGGGCTT
CGGAATCGTTTTCCGGGACGCCGGCTGGATGATCCTCCAGCGCGGGGATCTCATGCTGGAGTTCTTCGCC
CACCCCAACTTGTTTATTGCAGCTTATAATGGTTACAAATAAAGCAATAGCATCACAAATTTCACAAATA
AAGCATTTTTTTCACTGCATTCTAGTTGTGGTTTGTCCAAACTCATCAATGTATCTTATCATGTCTGTAT
ACCGTCGACCTCTAGCTAGAGCTTGGCGTAATCATGGTCATAGCTGTTTCCTGTGTGAAATTGTTATCCG
CTCACAATTCCACACAACATACGAGCCGGAAGCATAAAGTGTAAAGCCTGGGGTGCCTAATGAGTGAGCT
AACTCACATTAATTGCGTTGCGCTCACTGCCCGCTTTCCAGTCGGGAAACCTGTCGTGCCAGCTGCATTA
ATGAATCGGCCAACGCGCGGGGAGAGGCGGTTTGCGTATTGGGCGCTCTTCCGCTTCCTCGCTCACTGAC
TCGCTGCGCTCGGTCGTTCGGCTGCGGCGAGCGGTATCAGCTCACTCAAAGGCGGTAATACGGTTATCCA
CAGAATCAGGGGATAACGCAGGAAAGAACATGTGAGCAAAAGGCCAGCAAAAGGCCAGGAACCGTAAAAA
GGCCGCGTTGCTGGCGTTTTTCCATAGGCTCCGCCCCCCTGACGAGCATCACAAAAATCGACGCTCAAGT
CAGAGGTGGCGAAACCCGACAGGACTATAAAGATACCAGGCGTTTCCCCCTGGAAGCTCCCTCGTGCGCT
CTCCTGTTCCGACCCTGCCGCTTACCGGATACCTGTCCGCCTTTCTCCCTTCGGGAAGCGTGGCGCTTTC
TCATAGCTCACGCTGTAGGTATCTCAGTTCGGTGTAGGTCGTTCGCTCCAAGCTGGGCTGTGTGCACGAA
CCCCCCGTTCAGCCCGACCGCTGCGCCTTATCCGGTAACTATCGTCTTGAGTCCAACCCGGTAAGACACG
ACTTATCGCCACTGGCAGCAGCCACTGGTAACAGGATTAGCAGAGCGAGGTATGTAGGCGGTGCTACAGA
GTTCTTGAAGTGGTGGCCTAACTACGGCTACACTAGAAGAACAGTATTTGGTATCTGCGCTCTGCTGAAG
CCAGTTACCTTCGGAAAAAGAGTTGGTAGCTCTTGATCCGGCAAACAAACCACCGCTGGTAGCGGTGGTT
TTTTTGTTTGCAAGCAGCAGATTACGCGCAGAAAAAAAGGATCTCAAGAAGATCCTTTGATCTTTTCTAC
GGGGTCTGACGCTCAGTGGAACGAAAACTCACGTTAAGGGATTTTGGTCATGAGATTATCAAAAAGGATC
TTCACCTAGATCCTTTTAAATTAAAAATGAAGTTTTAAATCAATCTAAAGTATATATGAGTAAACTTGGT
CTGACAGTTACCAATGCTTAATCAGTGAGGCACCTATCTCAGCGATCTGTCTATTTCGTTCATCCATAGT
TGCCTGACTCCCCGTCGTGTAGATAACTACGATACGGGAGGGCTTACCATCTGGCCCCAGTGCTGCAATG
ATACCGCGAGACCCACGCTCACCGGCTCCAGATTTATCAGCAATAAACCAGCCAGCCGGAAGGGCCGAGC
GCAGAAGTGGTCCTGCAACTTTATCCGCCTCCATCCAGTCTATTAATTGTTGCCGGGAAGCTAGAGTAAG
TAGTTCGCCAGTTAATAGTTTGCGCAACGTTGTTGCCATTGCTACAGGCATCGTGGTGTCACGCTCGTCG
TTTGGTATGGCTTCATTCAGCTCCGGTTCCCAACGATCAAGGCGAGTTACATGATCCCCCATGTTGTGCA
AAAAAGCGGTTAGCTCCTTCGGTCCTCCGATCGTTGTCAGAAGTAAGTTGGCCGCAGTGTTATCACTCAT
GGTTATGGCAGCACTGCATAATTCTCTTACTGTCATGCCATCCGTAAGATGCTTTTCTGTGACTGGTGAG
TACTCAACCAAGTCATTCTGAGAATAGTGTATGCGGCGACCGAGTTGCTCTTGCCCGGCGTCAATACGGG
ATAATACCGCGCCACATAGCAGAACTTTAAAAGTGCTCATCATTGGAAAACGTTCTTCGGGGCGAAAACT
CTCAAGGATCTTACCGCTGTTGAGATCCAGTTCGATGTAACCCACTCGTGCACCCAACTGATCTTCAGCA
TCTTTTACTTTCACCAGCGTTTCTGGGTGAGCAAAAACAGGAAGGCAAAATGCCGCAAAAAAGGGAATAA
GGGCGACACGGAAATGTTGAATACTCATACTCTTCCTTTTTCAATATTATTGAAGCATTTATCAGGGTTA
TTGTCTCATGAGCGGATACATATTTGAATGTATTTAGAAAAATAAACAAATAGGGGTTCCGCGCACATTT
CCCCGAAAAGTGCCACCTGACGTC
Features (pLannotate 1.2.2; 21 found; start..end, strand, type, name):
     28..80      -  misc_feature   bom (fragment): basis of mobility region from pBR322
    235..614     +  enhancer       CMV enhancer: human cytomegalovirus immediate early enhancer
    615..818     +  promoter       CMV promoter: human cytomegalovirus (CMV) immediate early promoter
    814..847     +  LTR            5' LTR (truncated) (fragment): truncated 5' long terminal repeat (LTR) from HIV-1
    863..881     +  promoter       T7 promoter: promoter for bacteriophage T7 RNA polymerase
    940..3678    +  CDS            DNMT3A (sequence partly withheld): DNA methyltransferase 3A
   3719..3737    -  promoter       SP6 promoter: promoter for bacteriophage SP6 RNA polymerase
   3763..3987    +  polyA_signal   bGH poly(A) signal: bovine growth hormone polyadenylation signal
   3991..4012    +  promoter       SV40 promoter (fragment): SV40 enhancer and early promoter
   4033..4461    +  rep_origin     f1 ori (sequence partly withheld): f1 bacteriophage origin of replication; arrow indicates direction of (+) strand synthesis
   4475..4804    +  promoter       SV40 promoter: SV40 enhancer and early promoter
   4871..5662    +  CDS            neo: KKA2_KLEPN - Also known as kan, nptII. Experimental evidence at protein level: Swiss-Prot protein existence level 1. Resistance to kanamycin, neomycin, paromomycin, ribostamycin, butirosin and gentamicin B. From Klebsiella pneumoniae.
   5686..5844    +  CDS            ble (fragment): BLE_KLEPN - Experimental evidence at protein level: Swiss-Prot protein existence level 1. Binding protein with a strong affinity to the bleomycin family of antibiotics. Binds to CL990; an antimitotic-antibiotic compound. From Klebsiella pneumoniae.
   5839..5960    +  polyA_signal   SV40 poly(A) signal: SV40 polyadenylation signal
   6033..6049    -  protein_bind   lac operator: The lac repressor binds to the lac operator to inhibit transcription in E. coli. This inhibition can be relieved by adding lactose or isopropyl-β-D-thiogalactopyranoside (IPTG). lac repressor encoded by lacI
   6057..6087    -  promoter       lac promoter: promoter for the E. coli lac operon
   6102..6123    -  protein_bind   CAP binding site: CAP binding activates transcription in the presence of cAMP. E. coli catabolite activator protein
   6136..6228    -  CDS            lacI (fragment): lac repressor; lacI; The lac repressor binds to the lac operator to inhibit transcription in E. coli. This inhibition can be relieved by adding lactose or isopropyl-β-D-thiogalactopyranoside (IPTG).
   6411..6999    -  rep_origin     ori: high-copy-number ColE1/pMB1/pBR322/pUC origin of replication
   7170..8030    -  CDS            AmpR: β-lactamase; bla; confers resistance to ampicillin, carbenicillin, and related antibiotics
   8031..8135    -  promoter       AmpR promoter: bla
