[The description below was written by a language model from this plasmid's Addgene catalogue record and pLannotate feature annotations shown in this document.]
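Description:
pcDNA3/Myc-DNMT3A is a mammalian expression plasmid that produces full-length human DNMT3A, a de novo DNA methyltransferase, with an N-terminal Myc epitope tag. It is built on pcDNA3/Myc, a derivative of pcDNA3 in which the stretch of the multiple cloning site between HindIII and NotI was replaced by a segment carrying a Kozak consensus, an ATG start codon and the Myc epitope, followed by EcoRI and BamHI sites. The 2,739 bp DNMT3A cDNA was inserted between those two sites, both of which remain intact, so translation starts in the backbone-encoded tag and reads into the methyltransferase. One backbone-modification field in the record mentions DNMT1, but the insert fields, the depositor comments and the annotated coding sequence all indicate DNMT3A.

In the 8,166 nt sequenced record, the CMV immediate-early enhancer and promoter drive the tagged open reading frame, and the bovine growth hormone polyadenylation signal terminates the transcript. T7 and SP6 promoters flank the insert and could serve for in vitro transcription. The Myc tag itself is not separately annotated in the feature table. A second cassette, with the SV40 early promoter, neomycin phosphotransferase and the SV40 poly(A) signal, allows G418 selection of stably transfected cells. In E. coli the plasmid is maintained at high copy from a ColE1/pUC-type origin under ampicillin selection, and it also carries an f1 origin. Short annotated fragments such as the HIV-1 LTR, ble and lacI matches are probably backbone remnants or annotation artefacts rather than functional parts. The associated study examined physical and functional interactions between DNMT3L and the de novo methyltransferases. The Myc tag suits such work because it allows detection or immunoprecipitation of the expressed DNMT3A.
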