Addgene plasmid #35521: pcDNA3/Myc-DNMT3A
Purpose: Mammalian expression of human DNMT3A with myc tag
Depositing lab: Arthur Riggs. Depositing organization: Beckman Research Institute of the City of Hope. Publication: Physical and functional interactions between the human DNMT3L protein and members of the de novo methyltransferase family. Chen ZX, Mann JR, Hsieh CL, Riggs AD, Chedin F. J Cell Biochem. 2005 Aug 1;95(5):902-17. 10.1002/jcb.20447 PubMed 15861382.
Backbone
  Vector backbone: pcDNA3
  Backbone manufacturer: Invitrogen
  Backbone size w/o insert (bp): 5400
  Modifications to backbone: pcDNA3/Myc was constructed by Zhaoxia Chen (see Comments section for details). DNMT1 was cloned into the pcDNA3/Myc vector.
  Vector type: Mammalian Expression
  Selectable markers: Neomycin (select with G418)
Growth in bacteria
  Bacterial resistance: Ampicillin, 100 μg/mL
  Growth temperature: 37°C
  Growth strain: DH5alpha
  Copy number: High Copy
Gene/Insert
  Gene/Insert name: DNMT3A
  Species: H. sapiens (human)
  Insert size (bp): 2739
  GenBank ID: AF067972
  Entrez Gene: DNMT3A (a.k.a. DNMT3A2, HESJAS, M.HsaIIIA, TBRS)
  Promoter: CMV
  Tag / fusion protein: Myc (N terminal on backbone)
  Cloning method: Restriction Enzyme; 5′ cloning site EcoRI (not destroyed); 3′ cloning site BamHI (not destroyed)
  Sequencing primers: 5′ CMV-F; 3′ BGH-rev
Terms and licenses: Academic/Nonprofit Terms; Industry Terms: Not Available to Industry
Depositor comments: The multiple cloning region of the pcDNA3 vector has been modified. In the modified vector, referred to as pcDNA3/Myc, the region of the multiple cloning site located between the HindIII and NotI sites was replaced by a DNA segment containing a Kozak consensus sequence, an ATG start site and the Myc epitope sequence followed by EcoRI and BamHI restriction sites (see supplemental document). The construction of pcDNA3/Myc has been described in Chen, Z.X., et al. J Cell Biochem, 95: 902-917. The full-length cDNA for human DNMT3A was cloned into EcoRI and BamHI sites of pcDNA3/Myc. Constructed by Zhaoxia Chen
How to cite: pcDNA3/Myc-DNMT3A was a gift from Arthur Riggs (Addgene plasmid # 35521 ; http://n2t.net/addgene:35521 ; RRID:Addgene_35521)
