>Addgene plasmid #35521 | pcDNA3/Myc-DNMT3A | addgene partial sequence | sequence record 89590 | CMV-F 5'-CGCAAATGGGCGGTAGGCGTG-3'
CTATATAAGCAGAGCTCTCTGGCTAACTAGAGAACCCACTGCTTACTGGCTTATCGAAATTAATACGACT
CACTATAGGGAGACCCAAGCTTGCCACCATGGAGCAGAAGCTGATCTCAGAGGAGGACCTGGAATTCATG
CCCGCCATGCCCTCCAGCGGCCCCGGGGACACCAGCAGCTCTGCTGCGGAGCGGGAGGAGGACCGAAAGG
ACGGAGAGGAGCAGGAGGAGCCGCGTGGCAAGGAGGAGCGCCAAGAGCCCAGCACCACGGCACGGAAGGT
GGGGCGGCCTGGGAGGAAGCGCAAGCACCCCCCGGTGGAAAGCGGTGACACGCCAAAGGACCCTGCGGTG
ATCTCCAAGTCCCCATCCATGGCCCAGGACTCAGGCGCCTCAGAGCTATTACCCAATGGGGACTTGGAGA
AGCGGAGTGAGCCCCAGCCAGAGGAGGGGAGCCCTGCTGGGGGGCAGAAGGGCGGGGCCCCAGCAGAGGG
AGAGGGTGCAGCTGAGACCCTGCCTGAAGCCTCAAGAGCAGTGGAAAATGGCTGCTGCACCCCCAAGGAG
GGCCGAGGAGCCCCTGCAGAAGCGGGCAAAGAACAGAAGGAGACCAACATCGAATCCATGAAAATGGAGG
GCTCCCGGGGCCGGCTGCGGGGTGGCTTGGGCTGGGAGTCCAGCCTCCGTCAGCGGCCCATGCCGAGGCT
CACCTTCCAGGCGGGGGACCCCTACTACATCAGCAAGCGCAAGCGGGACGAGTGGCTGGCACGCTGGAAA
AGGGAGGCTGAGAAGAAAGCCAAGGTCATTGCAGGA
[278 nt withheld, positions 807-1084]
