>Addgene plasmid #35521 | pcDNA3/Myc-DNMT3A | addgene partial sequence | sequence record 89591 | BGH-rev 5'-TAGAAGGCACAGTCGAGG-3'
GGTGACACTATAGAATAGGGCCCTCTAGATGCATGCTCGAGCGGCCGCGGATCCTTA
[1000 nt withheld, positions 58-1057]
